Addgene plasmid #206376: pLVTHM-mSox2-3xflag
Purpose: Expresses 3xflag fused mouse SOX2 in mammalian cells, for lentivirus generation.
Depositing lab: Ralf Jauch. Depositing organization: University of Hong Kong. Publication: Evaluation of the determinants for improved pluripotency induction and maintenance by engineered SOX17. Hu H, Ho DHH, Tan DS, MacCarthy CM, Yu CH, Weng M, Scholer HR, Jauch R. Nucleic Acids Res. 2023 Aug 23:gkad597. doi: 10.1093/nar/gkad597. PubMed 37607832.
Backbone
  Vector backbone: pLVTHM-3xflag
  Vector type: Mammalian Expression, Lentiviral
Growth in bacteria
  Bacterial resistance: Ampicillin, 100 μg/mL
  Growth temperature: 37°C
  Growth strain: NEB Stable
  Copy number: High Copy
Gene/Insert
  Gene/Insert name: Sox2
  Species: M. musculus (mouse)
  Entrez Gene: Sox2 (a.k.a. Sox-2, lcc, ysb)
  Tag / fusion protein: 3xFLAG (C terminal on insert)
  Cloning method: Restriction Enzyme; 5′ cloning site unknown (unknown if destroyed)
Terms and licenses: Academic/Nonprofit Terms; Industry Terms: Not Available to Industry
How to cite: pLVTHM-mSox2-3xflag was a gift from Ralf Jauch (Addgene plasmid # 206376 ; http://n2t.net/addgene:206376 ; RRID:Addgene_206376)
