[The description below was written by a language model from this plasmid's Addgene catalogue record and pLannotate feature annotations shown in this document.]
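Description:
pLVTHM-mSox2-3xflag is an HIV-1-based lentiviral transfer plasmid built on the pLVTHM-3xflag backbone for expressing mouse SOX2 carrying a C-terminal 3xFLAG epitope in mammalian cells. It is maintained in E. coli as a high-copy plasmid through a ColE1/pUC-type origin and selected with ampicillin via the β-lactamase gene. The record lists a recombination-tolerant growth strain, as is usual for LTR-containing vectors. The plasmid backbone also retains an SV40 promoter followed by gpt fragments, SV40 small t intron sequences and an SV40 polyadenylation signal. These lie outside the viral genome and appear to be leftovers of the parental vector lineage.

Within the proviral region, the annotation shows a 5' LTR, the Ψ packaging signal with a partial gag sequence, and the Rev response element. These allow the vector RNA to be exported and encapsidated when packaging functions are supplied in trans. The human EF-1α promoter, followed by a cPPT/CTS element that aids nuclear import of the reverse-transcribed genome, drives the Sox2 coding sequence. A short FLAG-repeat match lies immediately downstream, consistent with the catalogued 3xFLAG tag, and a WPRE then enhances transcript processing and expression. The self-inactivating 3' LTR carries an inserted tetracycline response element, an H1 RNA polymerase III promoter and a loxP site. This cassette would be copied into both LTRs on integration. It is a characteristic backbone feature intended for regulatable shRNA expression, although no shRNA insert is annotated here.

The construct is intended for producing lentivirus that delivers constitutively expressed, epitope-tagged SOX2. The associated study examines pluripotency induction and maintenance by engineered SOX factors, where the FLAG tag would permit detection or immunoprecipitation of the protein.
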