Features (pLannotate 1.2.2; 36 found; start..end, strand, type, name):
      1..330     +  CDS            nef (fragment): NEF_HV1BR - Experimental evidence at protein level: Swiss-Prot protein existence level 1. Extracellular Nef protein targets CD4(+) T-lymphocytes for apoptosis by interacting with CXCR4 surface receptors (PubMed:14990729). From Human immunodeficiency virus type 1 group M subtype B (isolate BRU/LAI) (HIV-1).
    378..635     +  LTR            5' LTR (truncated): truncated 5' long terminal repeat (LTR) from HIV-1
    682..807     +  misc_feature   HIV-1 Ψ: packaging signal of human immunodeficiency virus type 1
    791..1154    +  CDS            HIV-1 gag (fragment): gag protein from human immunodeficiency virus 1; gag
   1300..1533    +  misc_feature   RRE: The Rev response element (RRE) of HIV-1 allows for Rev-dependent mRNA export from the nucleus to the cytoplasm.
   1910..2010    +  CDS            Rev (fragment): human immunodeficiency virus 1 (HIV-1) Rev protein; rev; enhances nuclear export of unspliced and incompletely spliced viral mRNAs
   2074..2140    +  CDS            small t antigen (fragment): SV40 (simian virus 40) small t antigen
   2147..3325    +  promoter       EF-1α promoter: strong constitutive promoter for human elongation factor EF-1α
   3373..3490    +  misc_feature   cPPT/CTS: central polypurine tract and central termination sequence of HIV-1
   3523..4479    +  CDS            Sox2: SOX2_MOUSE - Also known as Sox-2. Experimental evidence at protein level: Swiss-Prot protein existence level 1. Transcription factor that forms a trimeric complex with POU5F1 (OCT3/4) on DNA and controls the expression of a number of genes involved in embryonic development such as YES1, FGF4, UTF1 and ZFP206 (PubMed:15863505, PubMed:17097055, PubMed:19740739). Binds to the proximal enhancer region of NANOG (PubMed:15863505). Critical for early embryogenesis and for embryonic stem cell pluripotency (By similarity). Downstream SRRT target that mediates the promotion of neural stem cell self-rene
   4537..4560    +  CDS            5xFLAG (fragment): five tandem FLAG® epitope tags
   4578..5166    +  misc_feature   WPRE: woodchuck hepatitis virus posttranscriptional regulatory element
   5234..5253    +  misc_feature   cPPT/CTS (fragment): central polypurine tract and central termination sequence of HIV-1
   5255..5289    +  LTR            3' LTR (ΔU3) (fragment): self-inactivating 3' long terminal repeat (LTR) from HIV-1
   5334..5604    +  protein_bind   tetracycline response element: contains seven copies of the tetracycline operator tetO tetracycline repressor TetR
   5633..5847    +  promoter       H1 promoter: human H1 RNA promoter
   5858..5877    +  misc_feature   MCS (fragment): pBluescript multiple cloning site
   5885..5918    +  protein_bind   loxP: Cre-mediated recombination occurs in the 8-bp core sequence (GCATACAT). Cre recombinase
   5938..6118    +  LTR            5' LTR (truncated): truncated 5' long terminal repeat (LTR) from HIV-1
   6143..6161    -  promoter       SP6 promoter: promoter for bacteriophage SP6 RNA polymerase
   6389..6668    +  CDS            TcR (fragment): tetracycline efflux protein; tet; confers resistance to tetracycline
   6669..6717    -  misc_feature   bom (fragment): basis of mobility region from pBR322
   6819..6854    -  CDS            rop (fragment): Rop protein, which maintains plasmids at low copy number; rop
   6949..7053    +  promoter       AmpR promoter: bla
   7054..7914    +  CDS            AmpR: β-lactamase; bla; confers resistance to ampicillin, carbenicillin, and related antibiotics
   8085..8673    +  rep_origin     ori: high-copy-number ColE1/pMB1/pBR322/pUC origin of replication
   8856..8912    +  CDS            lacI (fragment): lac repressor; lacI; The lac repressor binds to the lac operator to inhibit transcription in E. coli. This inhibition can be relieved by adding lactose or isopropyl-β-D-thiogalactopyranoside (IPTG).
   8919..9248    +  promoter       SV40 promoter: SV40 enhancer and early promoter
   9448..9567    +  CDS            gpt (fragment): XGPT_ECOLI - Also known as gpp, gxu. Experimental evidence at protein level: Swiss-Prot protein existence level 1. Purine salvage pathway enzyme that catalyzes the transfer of the ribosyl-5-phosphate group from 5-phospho-alpha-D-ribose 1- diphosphate (PRPP) to the N9 position of the 6-oxopurines guanine and xanthine to form the corresponding ribonucleotides GMP (guanosine 5'- monophosphate) and XMP (xanthosine 5'-monophosphate), with the release of PPi. To a lesser extent, also acts on hypoxanthine (PubMed:9100006, PubMed:3886014). Does not ribophosphorylate adenine (PubMed:3886014). From Esch
   9567..9902    +  CDS            gpt (fragment): XGPT_ECOLI - Also known as gpp, gxu. Experimental evidence at protein level: Swiss-Prot protein existence level 1. Purine salvage pathway enzyme that catalyzes the transfer of the ribosyl-5-phosphate group from 5-phospho-alpha-D-ribose 1- diphosphate (PRPP) to the N9 position of the 6-oxopurines guanine and xanthine to form the corresponding ribonucleotides GMP (guanosine 5'- monophosphate) and XMP (xanthosine 5'-monophosphate), with the release of PPi. To a lesser extent, also acts on hypoxanthine (PubMed:9100006, PubMed:3886014). Does not ribophosphorylate adenine (PubMed:3886014). From Esch
   9997..10302   +  CDS            frsA (fragment): FRSA_ECOLI - Also known as yafA. Experimental evidence at protein level: Swiss-Prot protein existence level 1. Catalyzes the hydrolysis of esters (PubMed:15808744). Displays esterase activity toward pNP-butyrate (PubMed:15808744). May stimulate mixed-acid fermentation by acting as a fermentation/respiration switch that down-regulates respiration and up- regulates fermentation rates (PubMed:15169777). From Escherichia coli (strain K12).
  10306..10380   +  CDS            small t antigen (fragment): SV40 (simian virus 40) small t antigen
  10382..10447   +  intron         small t intron: SV40 (simian virus 40) small t antigen intron
  10577..10597   +  CDS            SV40 NLS: nuclear localization signal of SV40 (simian virus 40) large T antigen
  10916..10999   +  CDS            large T antigen (fragment): large T antigen from SV40 (simian virus 40)
  11022..11156   +  polyA_signal   SV40 poly(A) signal: SV40 polyadenylation signal
>Addgene plasmid #206376 | pLVTHM-mSox2-3xflag | addgene full sequence | sequence record 410024 | Addgene NGS Result
TTGGAAGGGCTAATTCACTCCCAAAGAAGACAAGATATCCTTGATCTGTGGATCTACCACACACAAGGCT
ACTTCCCTGATTAGCAGAACTACACACCAGGGCCAGGGGTCAGATATCCACTGACCTTTGGATGGTGCTA
CAAGCTAGTACCAGTTGAGCCAGATAAGGTAGAAGAGGCCAATAAAGGAGAGAACACCAGCTTGTTACAC
CCTGTGAGCCTGCATGGGATGGATGACCCGGAGAGAGAAGTGTTAGAGTGGAGGTTTGACAGCCGCCTAG
CATTTCATCACGTGGCCCGAGAGCTGCATCCGGAGTACTTCAAGAACTGCTGATATCGAGCTTGCTACAA
GGGACTTTCCGCTGGGGACTTTCCAGGGAGGCGTGGCCTGGGCGGGACTGGGGAGTGGCGAGCCCTCAGA
TCCTGCATATAAGCAGCTGCTTTTTGCCTGTACTGGGTCTCTCTGGTTAGACCAGATCTGAGCCTGGGAG
CTCTCTGGCTAACTAGGGAACCCACTGCTTAAGCCTCAATAAAGCTTGCCTTGAGTGCTTCAAGTAGTGT
GTGCCCGTCTGTTGTGTGACTCTGGTAACTAGAGATCCCTCAGACCCTTTTAGTCAGTGTGGAAAATCTC
TAGCAGTGGCGCCCGAACAGGGACTTGAAAGCGAAAGGGAAACCAGAGGAGCTCTCTCGACGCAGGACTC
GGCTTGCTGAAGCGCGCACGGCAAGAGGCGAGGGGCGGCGACTGGTGAGTACGCCAAAAATTTTGACTAG
CGGAGGCTAGAAGGAGAGAGATGGGTGCGAGAGCGTCAGTATTAAGCGGGGGAGAATTAGATCGCGATGG
GAAAAAATTCGGTTAAGGCCAGGGGGAAAGAAAAAATATAAATTAAAACATATAGTATGGGCAAGCAGGG
AGCTAGAACGATTCGCAGTTAATCCTGGCCTGTTAGAAACATCAGAAGGCTGTAGACAAATACTGGGACA
GCTACAACCATCCCTTCAGACAGGATCAGAAGAACTTAGATCATTATATAATACAGTAGCAACCCTCTAT
TGTGTGCATCAAAGGATAGAGATAAAAGACACCAAGGAAGCTTTAGACAAGATAGAGGAAGAGCAAAACA
AAAGTAAGACCACCGCACAGCAAGCGGCCGCTGATCTTCAGACCTGGAGGAGGAGATATGAGGGACAATT
GGAGAAGTGAATTATATAAATATAAAGTAGTAAAAATTGAACCATTAGGAGTAGCACCCACCAAGGCAAA
GAGAAGAGTGGTGCAGAGAGAAAAAAGAGCAGTGGGAATAGGAGCTTTGTTCCTTGGGTTCTTGGGAGCA
GCAGGAAGCACTATGGGCGCAGCGTCAATGACGCTGACGGTACAGGCCAGACAATTATTGTCTGGTATAG
TGCAGCAGCAGAACAATTTGCTGAGGGCTATTGAGGCGCAACAGCATCTGTTGCAACTCACAGTCTGGGG
CATCAAGCAGCTCCAGGCAAGAATCCTGGCTGTGGAAAGATACCTAAAGGATCAACAGCTCCTGGGGATT
TGGGGTTGCTCTGGAAAACTCATTTGCACCACTGCTGTGCCTTGGAATGCTAGTTGGAGTAATAAATCTC
TGGAACAGATTTGGAATCACACGACCTGGATGGAGTGGGACAGAGAAATTAACAATTACACAAGCTTAAT
ACACTCCTTAATTGAAGAATCGCAAAACCAGCAAGAAAAGAATGAACAAGAATTATTGGAATTAGATAAA
TGGGCAAGTTTGTGGAATTGGTTTAACATAACAAATTGGCTGTGGTATATAAAATTATTCATAATGATAG
TAGGAGGCTTGGTAGGTTTAAGAATAGTTTTTGCTGTACTTTCTATAGTGAATAGAGTTAGGCAGGGATA
TTCACCATTATCGTTTCAGACCCACCTCCCAACCCCGAGGGGACCCGACAGGCCCGAAGGAATAGAAGAA
GAAGGTGGAGAGAGAGACAGAGACAGATCCATTCGATTAGTGAACGGATCTCGACGGTATCGATCACGAG
ACTAGCCTCGACCATCGCGATGTCGACGATAAGCTTTGCAAAGATGGATAAAGTTTTAAACAGAGAGGAA
TCTTTGCAGCTAATGGACCTTCTAGGTCTTGAAAGGAGTGGGAATTGGCTCCGGTGCCCGTCAGTGGGCA
GAGCGCACATCGCCCACAGTCCCCGAGAAGTTGGGGGGAGGGGTCGGCAATTGAACCGGTGCCTAGAGAA
GGTGGCGCGGGGTAAACTGGGAAAGTGATGTCGTGTACTGGCTCCGCCTTTTTCCCGAGGGTGGGGGAGA
ACCGTATATAAGTGCAGTAGTCGCCGTGAACGTTCTTTTTCGCAACGGGTTTGCCGCCAGAACACAGGTA
AGTGCCGTGTGTGGTTCCCGCGGGCCTGGCCTCTTTACGGGTTATGGCCCTTGCGTGCCTTGAATTACTT
CCACCTGGCTGCAGTACGTGATTCTTGATCCCGAGCTTCGGGTTGGAAGTGGGTGGGAGAGTTCGAGGCC
TTGCGCTTAAGGAGCCCCTTCGCCTCGTGCTTGAGTTGAGGCCTGGCCTGGGCGCTGGGGCCGCCGCGTG
CGAATCTGGTGGCACCTTCGCGCCTGTCTCGCTGCTTTCGATAAGTCTCTAGCCATTTAAAATTTTTGAT
GACCTGCTGCGACGCTTTTTTTCTGGCAAGATAGTCTTGTAAATGCGGGCCAAGATCTGCACACTGGTAT
TTCGGTTTTTGGGGCCGCGGGCGGCGACGGGGCCCGTGCGTCCCAGCGCACATGTTCGGCGAGGCGGGGC
CTGCGAGCGCGGCCACCGAGAATCGGACGGGGGTAGTCTCAAGCTGGCCGGCCTGCTCTGGTGCCTGGCC
TCGCGCCGCCGTGTATCGCCCCGCCCTGGGCGGCAAGGCTGGCCCGGTCGGCACCAGTTGCGTGAGCGGA
AAGATGGCCGCTTCCCGGCCCTGCTGCAGGGAGCTCAAAATGGAGGACGCGGCGCTCGGGAGAGCGGGCG
GGTGAGTCACCCACACAAAGGAAAAGGGCCTTTCCGTCCTCAGCCGTCGCTTCATGTGACTCCACGGAGT
ACCGGGCGCCGTCCAGGCACCTCGATTAGTTCTCGAGCTTTTGGAGTACGTCGTCTTTAGGTTGGGGGGA
GGGGTTTTATGCGATGGAGTTTCCCCACACTGAGTGGGTGGAGACTGAAGTTAGGCCAGCTTGGCACTTG
ATGTAATTCTCCTTGGAATTTGCCCTTTTTGAGTTTGGATCTTGGTTCATTCTCAAGCCTCAGACAGTGG
TTCAAAGTTTTTTTCTTCCATTTCAGGTGTCGTGAGGAATTTCGACATTTAAATTTAATTAATCTCGACG
GTATCGGTTAACTTTTAAAAGAAAAGGGGGGATTGGGGGGTACAGTGCAGGGGAAAGAATAGTAGACATA
ATAGCAACAGACATACAAACTAAAGAATTACAAAAACAAATTACAAAAATTCAAAATTTTATCGATCACG
AGACTAGCCTCGAGGTTTAAACATGTATAACATGATGGAGACGGAGCTGAAGCCGCCGGGCCCGCAGCAA
GCTTCGGGGGGCGGCGGCGGAGGAGGCAACGCCACGGCGGCGGCGACCGGCGGCAACCAGAAGAACAGCC
CGGACCGCGTCAAGAGGCCCATGAACGCCTTCATGGTATGGTCCCGGGGGCAGCGGCGTAAGATGGCCCA
GGAGAACCCCAAGATGCACAACTCGGAGATCAGCAAGCGCCTGGGCGCGGAGTGGAAACTTTTGTCCGAG
ACCGAGAAGCGGCCGTTCATCGACGAGGCCAAGCGGCTGCGCGCTCTGCACATGAAGGAGCACCCGGATT
ATAAATACCGGCCGCGGCGGAAAACCAAGACGCTCATGAAGAAGGATAAGTACACGCTTCCCGGAGGCTT
GCTGGCCCCCGGCGGGAACAGCATGGCGAGCGGGGTTGGGGTGGGCGCCGGCCTGGGTGCGGGCGTGAAC
CAGCGCATGGACAGCTACGCGCACATGAACGGCTGGAGCAACGGCAGCTACAGCATGATGCAGGAGCAGC
TGGGCTACCCGCAGCACCCGGGCCTCAACGCTCACGGCGCGGCACAGATGCAACCGATGCACCGCTACGA
CGTCAGCGCCCTGCAGTACAACTCCATGACCAGCTCGCAGACCTACATGAACGGCTCGCCCACCTACAGC
ATGTCCTACTCGCAGCAGGGCACCCCCGGTATGGCGCTGGGCTCCATGGGCTCTGTGGTCAAGTCCGAGG
CCAGCTCCAGCCCCCCCGTGGTTACCTCTTCCTCCCACTCCAGGGCGCCCTGCCAGGCCGGGGACCTCCG
GGACATGATCAGCATGTACCTCCCCGGCGCCGAGGTGCCGGAGCCCGCTGCGCCCAGTAGACTGCACATG
GCCCAGCACTACCAGAGCGGCCCGGTGCCCGGCACGGCCATTAACGGCACACTGCCCCTGTCGCACATGA
CGCGTGGCAGCGGCGACTACAAGGACCACGACGGCGACTACAAGGACCACGACATCGACTACAAGGACGA
CGACGACAAGTAGACTAGTCATATGATAATCAACCTCTGGATTACAAAATTTGTGAAAGATTGACTGGTA
TTCTTAACTATGTTGCTCCTTTTACGCTATGTGGATACGCTGCTTTAATGCCTTTGTATCATGCTATTGC
TTCCCGTATGGCTTTCATTTTCTCCTCCTTGTATAAATCCTGGTTGCTGTCTCTTTATGAGGAGTTGTGG
CCCGTTGTCAGGCAACGTGGCGTGGTGTGCACTGTGTTTGCTGACGCAACCCCCACTGGTTGGGGCATTG
CCACCACCTGTCAGCTCCTTTCCGGGACTTTCGCTTTCCCCCTCCCTATTGCCACGGCGGAACTCATCGC
CGCCTGCCTTGCCCGCTGCTGGACAGGGGCTCGGCTGTTGGGCACTGACAATTCCGTGGTGTTGTCGGGG
AAGCTGACGTCCTTTCCATGGCTGCTCGCCTGTGTTGCCACCTGGATTCTGCGCGGGACGTCCTTCTGCT
ACGTCCCTTCGGCCCTCAATCCAGCGGACCTTCCTTCCCGCGGCCTGCTGCCGGCTCTGCGGCCTCTTCC
GCGTCTTCGCCTTCGCCCTCAGACGAGTCGGATCTCCCTTTGGGCCGCCTCCCCGCATCGGTACGTATGG
CCAGGTACCTTTAAGACCAATGACTTACAAGGCAGCTGTAGATCTTAGCCACTTTTTAAAAGAAAAGGGG
GGACTGGAAGGGCTAATTCACTCCCAACGAAGACAAGATGGGATCAATTCACCATGCTAGTGGATCCCCC
TCGAGTTTACCACTCCCTATCAGTGATAGAGAAAAGTGAAAGTCGAGTTTACCACTCCCTATCAGTGATA
GAGAAAAGTGAAAGTCGAGTTTACCACTCCCTATCAGTGATAGAGAAAAGTGAAAGTCGAGTTTACCACT
CCCTATCAGTGATAGAGAAAAGTGAAAGTCGAGTTTACCACTCCCTATCAGTGATAGAGAAAAGTGAAAG
TCGAGTTTACCACTCCCTATCAGTGATAGAGAAAAGTGAAAGTCGAGTTTACCACTCCCTATCAGTGATA
GAGAAAAGTGAAAGTCGGGGCTGCAGGAATTCGAACGCTGACGTCATCAACCCGCTCCAAGGAATCGCGG
GCCCAGTGTCACTAGGCGGGAACACCCAGCGCGCGTGCGCCCTGGCAGGAAGATGGCTGTGAGGGACAGG
GGAGTGGCGCCCTGCAATATTTGCATGTCGCTATGTGTTCTGGGAAATCACCATAAACGTGAAATGTCTT
TGGATTTGGGAATCTTATAAGTTCTGTATGAGACCACGCGGCGTCTCCAAGCTTATCGATACCGTCGCAT
GGGAATAACTTCGTATAGCATACATTATACGAAGTTATGCTGCTTTTTGCTTGTACTGGGTCTCTCTGGT
TAGACCAGATCTGAGCCTGGGAGCTCTCTGGCTAACTAGGGAACCCACTGCTTAAGCCTCAATAAAGCTT
GCCTTGAGTGCTTCAAGTAGTGTGTGCCCGTCTGTTGTGTGACTCTGGTAACTAGAGATCCCTCAGACCC
TTTTAGTCAGTGTGGAAAATCTCTAGCAGCATCTAGAATTAATTCCGTGTATTCTATAGTGTCACCTAAA
TCGTATGTGTATGATACATAAGGTTATGTATTAATTGTAGCCGCGTTCTAACGACAATATGTACAAGCCT
AATTGTGTAGCATCTGGCTTACTGAAGCAGACCCTATCATCTCTCTCGTAAACTGCCGTCAGAGTCGGTT
TGGTTGGACGAACCTTCTGAGTTTCTGGTAACGCCGTCCCGCACCCGGAAATGGTCAGCGAACCAATCAG
CAGGGTCATCGCTAGCCAGATCCTCTACGCCGGACGCATCGTGGCCGGCATCACCGGCGCCACAGGTGCG
GTTGCTGGCGCCTATATCGCCGACATCACCGATGGGGAAGATCGGGCTCGCCACTTCGGGCTCATGAGCG
CTTGTTTCGGCGTGGGTATGGTGGCAGGCCCCGTGGCCGGGGGACTGTTGGGCGCCATCTCCTTGCATGC
ACCATTCCTTGCGGCGGCGGTGCTCAACGGCCTCAACCTACTACTGGGCTGCTTCCTAATGCAGGAGTCG
CATAAGGGAGAGCGTCGAATGGTGCACTCTCAGTACAATCTGCTCTGATGCCGCATAGTTAAGCCAGCCC
CGACACCCGCCAACACCCGCTGACGCGCCCTGACGGGCTTGTCTGCTCCCGGCATCCGCTTACAGACAAG
CTGTGACCGTCTCCGGGAGCTGCATGTGTCAGAGGTTTTCACCGTCATCACCGAAACGCGCGAGACGAAA
GGGCCTCGTGATACGCCTATTTTTATAGGTTAATGTCATGATAATAATGGTTTCTTAGACGTCAGGTGGC
ACTTTTCGGGGAAATGTGCGCGGAACCCCTATTTGTTTATTTTTCTAAATACATTCAAATATGTATCCGC
TCATGAGACAATAACCCTGATAAATGCTTCAATAATATTGAAAAAGGAAGAGTATGAGTATTCAACATTT
CCGTGTCGCCCTTATTCCCTTTTTTGCGGCATTTTGCCTTCCTGTTTTTGCTCACCCAGAAACGCTGGTG
AAAGTAAAAGATGCTGAAGATCAGTTGGGTGCACGAGTGGGTTACATCGAACTGGATCTCAACAGCGGTA
AGATCCTTGAGAGTTTTCGCCCCGAAGAACGTTTTCCAATGATGAGCACTTTTAAAGTTCTGCTATGTGG
CGCGGTATTATCCCGTATTGACGCCGGGCAAGAGCAACTCGGTCGCCGCATACACTATTCTCAGAATGAC
TTGGTTGAGTACTCACCAGTCACAGAAAAGCATCTTACGGATGGCATGACAGTAAGAGAATTATGCAGTG
CTGCCATAACCATGAGTGATAACACTGCGGCCAACTTACTTCTGACAACGATCGGAGGACCGAAGGAGCT
AACCGCTTTTTTGCACAACATGGGGGATCATGTAACTCGCCTTGATCGTTGGGAACCGGAGCTGAATGAA
GCCATACCAAACGACGAGCGTGACACCACGATGCCTGTAGCAATGGCAACAACGTTGCGCAAACTATTAA
CTGGCGAACTACTTACTCTAGCTTCCCGGCAACAATTAATAGACTGGATGGAGGCGGATAAAGTTGCAGG
ACCACTTCTGCGCTCGGCCCTTCCGGCTGGCTGGTTTATTGCTGATAAATCTGGAGCCGGTGAGCGTGGG
TCTCGCGGTATCATTGCAGCACTGGGGCCAGATGGTAAGCCCTCCCGTATCGTAGTTATCTACACGACGG
GGAGTCAGGCAACTATGGATGAACGAAATAGACAGATCGCTGAGATAGGTGCCTCACTGATTAAGCATTG
GTAACTGTCAGACCAAGTTTACTCATATATACTTTAGATTGATTTAAAACTTCATTTTTAATTTAAAAGG
ATCTAGGTGAAGATCCTTTTTGATAATCTCATGACCAAAATCCCTTAACGTGAGTTTTCGTTCCACTGAG
CGTCAGACCCCGTAGAAAAGATCAAAGGATCTTCTTGAGATCCTTTTTTTCTGCGCGTAATCTGCTGCTT
GCAAACAAAAAAACCACCGCTACCAGCGGTGGTTTGTTTGCCGGATCAAGAGCTACCAACTCTTTTTCCG
AAGGTAACTGGCTTCAGCAGAGCGCAGATACCAAATACTGTTCTTCTAGTGTAGCCGTAGTTAGGCCACC
ACTTCAAGAACTCTGTAGCACCGCCTACATACCTCGCTCTGCTAATCCTGTTACCAGTGGCTGCTGCCAG
TGGCGATAAGTCGTGTCTTACCGGGTTGGACTCAAGACGATAGTTACCGGATAAGGCGCAGCGGTCGGGC
TGAACGGGGGGTTCGTGCACACAGCCCAGCTTGGAGCGAACGACCTACACCGAACTGAGATACCTACAGC
GTGAGCTATGAGAAAGCGCCACGCTTCCCGAAGGGAGAAAGGCGGACAGGTATCCGGTAAGCGGCAGGGT
CGGAACAGGAGAGCGCACGAGGGAGCTTCCAGGGGGAAACGCCTGGTATCTTTATAGTCCTGTCGGGTTT
CGCCACCTCTGACTTGAGCGTCGATTTTTGTGATGCTCGTCAGGGGGGCGGAGCCTATGGAAAAACGCCA
GCAACGCGGCCTTTTTACGGTTCCTGGCCTTTTGCTGGCCTTTTGCTCACATGTTCTTTCCTGCGTTATC
CCCTGATTCTGTGGATAACCGTATTACCGCCTTTGAGTGAGCTGATACCGCTCGCCGCAGCCGAACGACC
GAGCGCAGCGAGTCAGTGAGCGAGGAAGCGGAAGAGCGCCCAATACGCAAACCGCCTCTCCCCGCGCGTT
GGCCGATTCATTAATGCAGCTGTGGAATGTGTGTCAGTTAGGGTGTGGAAAGTCCCCAGGCTCCCCAGCA
GGCAGAAGTATGCAAAGCATGCATCTCAATTAGTCAGCAACCAGGTGTGGAAAGTCCCCAGGCTCCCCAG
CAGGCAGAAGTATGCAAAGCATGCATCTCAATTAGTCAGCAACCATAGTCCCGCCCCTAACTCCGCCCAT
CCCGCCCCTAACTCCGCCCAGTTCCGCCCATTCTCCGCCCCATGGCTGACTAATTTTTTTTATTTATGCA
GAGGCCGAGGCCGCCTCGGCCTCTGAGCTATTCCAGAAGTAGTGAGGAGGCTTTTTTGGAGGCCTAGGCT
TTTGCAAAAAGCTTGGACACAAGACAGGCTTGCGAGATATGTTTGAGAATACCACTTTATCCCGCGTCAG
GGAGAGGCAGTGCGTAAAAAGACGCGGACTCATGTGAAATACTGGTTTTTAGTGCGCCAGATCTCTATAA
TCTCGCGCAACCTATTTTCCCCTCGAACACTTTTTAAGCCGTAGATAAACAGGCTGGGACACTTCACATG
AGCGAAAAATACATCGTCACCTGGGACATGTTGCAGATCCATGCACGTAAACTCGCAAGCCGACTGATGC
CTTCTGAACAATGGAAAGGCATTATTGCCGTAAGCCGTGGCGGTCTGTACCGGGTGCGTTACTGGCGCGT
GAACTGGGTATTCGTCATGTCGATACCGTTTGTATTTCCAGCTACGATCACGACAACCAGCGCGAGCTTA
AAGTGCTGAAACGCGCAGAAGGCGATGGCGAAGGCTTCATCGTTATTGATGACCTGGTGGATACCGGTGG
TACTGCGGTTGCGATTCGTGAAATGTATCCAAAAGCGCACTTTGTCACCATCTTCGCAAAACCGGCTGGT
CGTCCGCTGGTTGATGACTATGTTGTTGATATCCCGCAAGATACCTGGATTGAACAGCCGTGGGATATGG
GCGTCGTATTCGTCCCGCCAATCTCCGGTCGCTAATCTTTTCAACGCCTGGCACTGCCGGGCGTTGTTCT
TTTTAACTTCAGGCGGGTTACAATAGTTTCCAGTAAGTATTCTGGAGGCTGCATCCATGACACAGGCAAA
CCTGAGCGAAACCCTGTTCAAACCCCGCTTTAAACATCCTGAAACCTCGACGCTAGTCCGCCGCTTTAAT
CACGGCGCACAACCGCCTGTGCAGTCGGCCCTTGATGGTAAAACCATCCCTCACTGGTATCGCATGATTA
ACCGTCTGATGTGGATCTGGCGCGGCATTGACCCACGCGAAATCCTCGACGTCCAGGCACGTATTGTGAT
GAGCGATGCCGAACGTACCGACGATGATTTATACGATACGGTGATTGGCTACCGTGGCGGCAACTGGATT
TATGAGTGGGCCCCGGATCTTTGTGAAGGAACCTTACTTCTGTGGTGTGACATAATTGGACAAACTACCT
ACAGAGATTTAAAGCTCTAAGGTAAATATAAAATTTTTAAGTGTATAATGTGTTAAACTACTGATTCTAA
TTGTTTGTGTATTTTAGATTCCAACCTATGGAACTGATGAATGGGAGCAGTGGTGGAATGCCTTTAATGA
GGAAAACCTGTTTTGCTCAGAAGAAATGCCATCTAGTGATGATGAGGCTACTGCTGACTCTCAACATTCT
ACTCCTCCAAAAAAGAAGAGAAAGGTAGAAGACCCCAAGGACTTTCCTTCAGAATTGCTAAGTTTTTTGA
GTCATGCTGTGTTTAGTAATAGAACTCTTGCTTGCTTTGCTATTTACACCACAAAGGAAAAAGCTGCACT
GCTATACAAGAAAATTATGGAAAAATATTCTGTAACCTTTATAAGTAGGCATAACAGTTATAATCATAAC
ATACTGTTTTTTCTTACTCCACACAGGCATAGAGTGTCTGCTATTAATAACTATGCTCAAAAATTGTGTA
CCTTTAGCTTTTTAATTTGTAAAGGGGTTAATAAGGAATATTTGATGTATAGTGCCTTGACTAGAGATCA
TAATCAGCCATACCACATTTGTAGAGGTTTTACTTGCTTTAAAAAACCTCCCACACCTCCCCCTGAACCT
GAAACATAAAATGAATGCAATTGTTGTTGTTAACTTGTTTATTGCAGCTTATAATGGTTACAAATAAAGC
AATAGCATCACAAATTTCACAAATAAAGCATTTTTTTCACTGCATTCTAGTTGTGGTTTGTCCAAACTCA
TCAATGTATCTTATCATGTCTGGATCAACTGGATAACTCAAGCTAACCAAAATCATCCCAAACTTCCCAC
CCCATACCCTATTACCACTGCCAATTACCTGTGGTTTCATTTACTCTAAACCTGTGATTCCTCTGAATTA
TTTTCATTTTAAAGAAATTGTATTTGTTAAATATGTACTACAAACTTAGTAG
